>Addgene plasmid #237605 | pMIHP-12493 HAT.OLLAS.FLAG | addgene full sequence | sequence record 478448 | Addgene NGS Result
TTTTCCCAGTCACGACGTTGTAAAACGACGGCGCAAGGAATGGTGCATGCAAGGAGATGGCGCCCAACAG
TCCCCCGGCCACGGGGCCTGCCACCATACCCACGCCGAAACAAGCGCTCATGAGCCCGAAGTGGCGAGCC
CGATCTTCCCCATCGGTGATGTCGGCGATATAGGCGCCAGCAACCGCACCTGTGGCGCCGGTGATGCCGG
CCACGATGCGTCCGGCGTAGAGGCGATTAGTCCAATTTGTTAAAGACAGGATATCAGTGGTCCAGGCTCT
AGTTTTGACTCAACAATATCACCAGCTGAAGCCTATAGAGTACGAGCCATAGATAAAATAAAAGATTTTA
TTTAGTCTCCAGAAAAAGGGGGGAATGAAAGACCCCACCTGTAGGTTTGGCAAGCTAGCTTAAGTAACGC
CATTTTGCAAGGCATGGAAAATACATAACTGAGAATAGAGAAGTTCAGATCAAGGTTAGGAACAGAGAGA
CAGCAGAATATGGGCCAAACAGGATATCTGTGGTAAGCAGTTCCTGCCCCGGCTCAGGGCCAAGAACAGA
TGGTCCCCAGATGCGGTCCCGCCCTCAGCAGTTTCTAGAGAACCATCAGATGTTTCCAGGGTGCCCCAAG
GACCTGAAATGACCCTGTGCCTTATTTGAACTAACCAATCAGTTCGCTTCTCGCTTCTGTTCGCGCGCTT
CTGCTCCCCGAGCTCAATAAAAGAGCCCACAACCCCTCACTCGGCGCGCCAGTCCTCCGATAGACTGCGT
CGCCCGGGTACCCGTATTCCCAATAAAGCCTCTTGCTGTTTGCATCCGAATCGTGGACTCGCTGATCCTT
GGGAGGGTCTCCTCAGATTGATTGACTGCCCACCTCGGGGGTCTTTCATTTGGAGGTTCCACCGAGATTT
GGAGACCCCTGCCCAGGGACCACCGACCCCCCCGCCGGGAGGTAAGCTGGCCAGCGGTCGTTTCGTGTCT
GTCTCTGTCTTTGTGCGTGTTTGTGCCGGCATCTAATGTTTGCGCCTGCGTCTGTACTAGTTAGCTAACT
AGCTCTGTATCTGGCGGACCCGTGGTGGAACTGACGAGTTCTGAACACCCGGCCGCAACCCTGGGAGACG
TCCCAGGGACTTTGGGGGCCGTTTTTGTGGCCCGACCTGAGGAAGGGAGTCGATGTGGAATCCGACCCCG
TCAGGATATGTGGTTCTGGTAGGAGACGAGAACCTAAAACAGTTCCCGCCTCCGTCTGAATTTTTGCTTT
CGGTTTGGAACCGAAGCCGCGCGTCTTGTCTGCTGCAGCGCTGCAGCATCGTTCTGTGTTGTCTCTGTCT
GACTGTGTTTCTGTATTTGTCTGAAAATTAGGGCCAGACTGTTACCACTCCCTTAAGTTTGACCTTAGGT
CACTGGAAAGATGTCGAGCGGATCGCTCACAACCAGTCGGTAGATGTCAAGAAGAGACGTTGGGTTACCT
TCTGCTCTGCAGAATGGCCAACCTTTAACGTCGGATGGCCGCGAGACGGCACCTTTAACCGAGACCTCAT
CACCCAGGTTAAGATCAAGGTCTTTTCACCTGGCCCGCATGGACACCCAGACCAGGTCCCCTACATCGTG
ACCTGGGAAGCCTTGGCTTTTGACCCCCCTCCCTGGGTCAAGCCCTTTGTACACCCTAAGCCTCCGCCTC
CTCTTCCTCCATCCGCCCCGTCTCTCCCCCTTGAACCTCCTCGTTCGACCCCGCCTCGATCCTCCCTTTA
TCCAGCCCTCACTCCTTCTCTAGGCGCCGGAATTCCGAACAGTCTTCCGTAATAGAAGACACAAGGCTCG
AGCGGGATCAATTCCGCCCCCCCCCTAACGTTACTGGCCGAAGCCGCTTGGAATAAGGCCGGTGTGCGTT
TGTCTATATGTTATTTTCCACCATATTGCCGTCTTTTGGCAATGTGAGGGCCCGGAAACCTGGCCCTGTC
TTCTTGACGAGCATTCCTAGGGGTCTTTCCCCTCTCGCCAAAGGAATGCAAGGTCTGTTGAATGTCGTGA
AGGAAGCAGTTCCTCTGGAAGCTTCTTGAAGACAAACAACGTCTGTAGCGACCCTTTGCAGGCAGCGGAA
CCCCCCACCTGGCGACAGGTGCCTCTGCGGCCAAAAGCCACGTGTATAAGATACACCTGCAAAGGCGGCA
CAACCCCAGTGCCACGTTGTGAGTTGGATAGTTGTGGAAAGAGTCAAATGGCTCTCCTCAAGCGTATTCA
ACAAGGGGCTGAAGGATGCCCAGAAGGTACCCCATTGTATGGGATCTGATCTGGGGCCTCGGTGCACATG
CTTTACATGTGTTTAGTCGAGGTTAAAAAAACGTCTAGGCCCCCCGAACCACGGGGACGTGGTTTTCCTT
TGAAAAACACGATAATACCATGCCAGAGCCTTCTAAGTCTGCACCAGCCCCTAAGAAGGGATCTAAGAAA
GCCATCTCTAAGGCGCAGAAGAAGGATGGCAAGAAGCGCAAGCGCAGCCGCAAGGAGAGCTATTCGGTGT
ACGTGTACAAGGTGCTGAAGCAAGTGCACCCCGACACCGGCATCTCCTCCAAGGCCATGGGCATCATGAA
CTCGTTCGTGAACGACATCTTCGAGCGCATCGCGAGCGAGGCGTCCCGCCTGGCGCATTACAACAAGCGC
TCGACCATCACGTCCCGGGAGATCCAGACGGCCGTGCGCCTGCTGCTGCCCGGGGAGCTGGCCAAGCACG
CCGTGTCGGAGGGCACTAAGGCCGTCACCAAGTACACCAGCTCCAAGGACCCACCGGTCGCCACCGGATC
CACGGTCGCCACCATGGGCAAGGACCACCTGATCCACAACGTGCACAAGGAGTTCCACGCCCACGCCCAC
AACAAGGGAGGAGGCGGGGGAGGGAGCGGCTTCGCCAACGAGCTGGGCCCCAGGCTGATGGGCAAGTGCG
GAGGAGGCGGGGGAGGGGACTACAAAGACGATGACGACAAGGGCATGCTGATGGTGTAAGCGGCCGCGAC
TCTAGAGTCGACCTGCAGGCATGCAAGCTTCAGGTAGCCGGCTAACGTTAACAACCGGTACCTCTAGAAC
TATAGCTAGCATGCGCAAATTTAAAGCGCTGATATCGATAAAATAAAAGATTTTATTTAGTCTCCAGAAA
AAGGGGGGAATGAAAGACCCCACCTGTAGGTTTGGCAAGCTAGCTTAAGTAACGCCATTTTGCAAGGCAT
GGAAAATACATAACTGAGAATAGAGAAGTTCAGATCAAGGTTAGGAACAGAGAGACAGCAGAATATGGGC
CAAACAGGATATCTGTGGTAAGCAGTTCCTGCCCCGGCTCAGGGCCAAGAACAGATGGTCCCCAGATGCG
GTCCCGCCCTCAGCAGTTTCTAGAGAACCATCAGATGTTTCCAGGGTGCCCCAAGGACCTGAAATGACCC
TGTGCCTTATTTGAACTAACCAATCAGTTCGCTTCTCGCTTCTGTTCGCGCGCTTCTGCTCCCCGAGCTC
AATAAAAGAGCCCACAACCCCTCACTCGGCGCGCCAGTCCTCCGATAGACTGCGTCGCCCGGGTACCCGT
GTATCCAATAAACCCTCTTGCAGTTGCATCCGACTTGTGGTCTCGCTGTTCCTTGGGAGGGTCTCCTCTG
AGTGATTGACTACCCGTCAGCGGGGGTCTTTCATGGGTAACAGTTTCTTGAAGTTGGAGAACAACATTCT
GAGGGTAGGAGTCGAATATTAAGTAATCCTGACTCAATTAGCCACTGTTTTGAATCCACATACTCCAATA
CTCCTGAAATAGTTCATTATGGACAGCGCAGAAAGAGCTGGGGAGAATTGTGAAATTGTTATCCGCTCAC
AATTCCACACAACATACGAGCCGGAAGCATAAAGTGTAAAGCCTGGGGTGCCTAATGAGTGAGCTAACTC
ACATTAATTGCGTTGCGCTCACTGCCCGCTTTCCAGTCGGGAAACCTGTCGTGCCAGCTGCATTAATGAA
TCGGCCAACGCGCGGGGAGAGGCGGTTTGCGTATTGGGCGCTCTTCCGCTTCCTCGCTCACTGACTCGCT
GCGCTCGGTCGTTCGGCTGCGGCGAGCGGTATCAGCTCACTCAAAGGCGGTAATACGGTTATCCACAGAA
TCAGGGGATAACGCAGGAAAGAACATGTGAGCAAAAGGCCAGCAAAAGGCCAGGAACCGTAAAAAGGCCG
CGTTGCTGGCGTTTTTCCATAGGCTCCGCCCCCCTGACGAGCATCACAAAAATCGACGCTCAAGTCAGAG
GTGGCGAAACCCGACAGGACTATAAAGATACCAGGCGTTTCCCCCTGGAAGCTCCCTCGTGCGCTCTCCT
GTTCCGACCCTGCCGCTTACCGGATACCTGTCCGCCTTTCTCCCTTCGGGAAGCGTGGCGCTTTCTCATA
GCTCACGCTGTAGGTATCTCAGTTCGGTGTAGGTCGTTCGCTCCAAGCTGGGCTGTGTGCACGAACCCCC
CGTTCAGCCCGACCGCTGCGCCTTATCCGGTAACTATCGTCTTGAGTCCAACCCGGTAAGACACGACTTA
TCGCCACTGGCAGCAGCCACTGGTAACAGGATTAGCAGAGCGAGGTATGTAGGCGGTGCTACAGAGTTCT
TGAAGTGGTGGCCTAACTACGGCTACACTAGAAGAACAGTATTTGGTATCTGCGCTCTGCTGAAGCCAGT
TACCTTCGGAAAAAGAGTTGGTAGCTCTTGATCCGGCAAACAAACCACCGCTGGTAGCGGTGGTTTTTTT
GTTTGCAAGCAGCAGATTACGCGCAGAAAAAAAGGATCTCAAGAAGATCCTTTGATCTTTTCTACGGGGT
CTGACGCTCAGTGGAACGAAAACTCACGTTAAGGGATTTTGGTCATGAGATTATCAAAAAGGATCTTCAC
CTAGATCCTTTTAAATTAAAAATGAAGTTTTAAATCAATCTAAAGTATATATGAGTAAACTTGGTCTGAC
AGTTACCAATGCTTAATCAGTGAGGCACCTATCTCAGCGATCTGTCTATTTCGTTCATCCATAGTTGCCT
GACTCCCCGTCGTGTAGATAACTACGATACGGGAGGGCTTACCATCTGGCCCCAGTGCTGCAATGATACC
GCGAGACCCACGCTCACCGGCTCCAGATTTATCAGCAATAAACCAGCCAGCCGGAAGGGCCGAGCGCAGA
AGTGGTCCTGCAACTTTATCCGCCTCCATCCAGTCTATTAATTGTTGCCGGGAAGCTAGAGTAAGTAGTT
CGCCAGTTAATAGTTTGCGCAACGTTGTTGCCATTGCTACAGGCATCGTGGTGTCACGCTCGTCGTTTGG
TATGGCTTCATTCAGCTCCGGTTCCCAACGATCAAGGCGAGTTACATGATCCCCCATGTTGTGCAAAAAA
GCGGTTAGCTCCTTCGGTCCTCCGATCGTTGTCAGAAGTAAGTTGGCCGCAGTGTTATCACTCATGGTTA
TGGCAGCACTGCATAATTCTCTTACTGTCATGCCATCCGTAAGATGCTTTTCTGTGACTGGTGAGTACTC
AACCAAGTCATTCTGAGAATAGTGTATGCGGCGACCGAGTTGCTCTTGCCCGGCGTCAATACGGGATAAT
ACCGCGCCACATAGCAGAACTTTAAAAGTGCTCATCATTGGAAAACGTTCTTCGGGGCGAAAACTCTCAA
GGATCTTACCGCTGTTGAGATCCAGTTCGATGTAACCCACTCGTGCACCCAACTGATCTTCAGCATCTTT
TACTTTCACCAGCGTTTCTGGGTGAGCAAAAACAGGAAGGCAAAATGCCGCAAAAAAGGGAATAAGGGCG
ACACGGAAATGTTGAATACTCATACTCTTCCTTTTTCAATATTATTGAAGCATTTATCAGGGTTATTGTC
TCATGAGCGGATACATATTTGAATGTATTTAGAAAAATAAACAAATAGGGGTTCCGCGCACATTTCCCCG
AAAAGTGCCACCTGACGTCTAAGAAACCATTATTATCATGACATTAACCTATAAAAATAGGCGTATCACG
AGGCCCTTTCGTCTCGCGCGTTTCGGTGATGACGGTGAAAACCTCTGACACATGCAGCTCCCGGAGACGG
TCACAGCTTGTCTGTAAGCGGATGCCGGGAGCAGACAAGCCCGTCAGGGCGCGTCAGCGGGTGTTGGCGG
GTGTCGGGGCTGGCTTAACTATGCGGCATCAGAGCAGATTGTACTGAGAGTGCACCATATGCGGTGTGAA
ATACCGCACAGATGCGTAAGGAGAAAATACCGCATCAGGCGCCATTCGCCATTCAGGCTGCGCAACTGTT
GGGAAGGGCGATCGGTGCGGGCCTCTTCGCTATTACGCCAGCTGGCGAAAGGGGGATGTGCTGCAAGGCG
ATTAAGTTGGGTAACGCCAGGG
Features (pLannotate 1.2.2; 20 found; start..end, strand, type, name):
     32..233     -  CDS            TcR (fragment): tetracycline efflux protein; tet; confers resistance to tetracycline
    234..332     +  CDS            env (fragment): murine leukemia virus gPr80 envelope polyprotein precursor; env; proteolytically cleaved into gp70SU and p15TM subunits
    374..890     +  LTR            5' LTR: 5' long terminal repeat from murine embryonic stem cell virus
    954..1295    +  misc_feature   MESV Ψ: packaging signal of murine embryonic stem cell virus
   1362..1778    +  CDS            gag (truncated): truncated Moloney murine leukemia virus (MMLV) gag gene lacking the start codon
   1837..2397    +  misc_feature   IRES: internal ribosome entry site (IRES) of the encephalomyocarditis virus (EMCV)
   2400..2777    +  CDS            H2bc3: H2B1B_MOUSE - Also known as Hist1h2bb Experimental evidence at protein level: Swiss-Prot protein existence level 1. Core component of nucleosome. Nucleosomes wrap and compact DNA into chromatin, limiting DNA accessibility to the cellular machineries which require DNA as a template. Histones thereby play a central role in transcription regulation, DNA repair, DNA replication and chromosomal stability. DNA accessibility is regulated via a complex set of post-translational modifications of histones, also called histone code, and nucleosome remodeling. From Mus musculus (Mouse).
   2957..2977    +  CDS            3xFLAG (fragment): three tandem FLAG® epitope tags
   3010..3040    +  misc_feature   MCS (fragment): pUC18/19 multiple cloning site
   3160..3674    +  LTR            3' LTR: 3' long terminal repeat from murine embryonic stem cell virus
   3836..3852    -  protein_bind   lac operator: The lac repressor binds to the lac operator to inhibit transcription in E. coli. This inhibition can be relieved by adding lactose or isopropyl-β-D-thiogalactopyranoside (IPTG). lac repressor encoded by lacI
   3860..3890    -  promoter       lac promoter: promoter for the E. coli lac operon
   3905..3926    -  protein_bind   CAP binding site: CAP binding activates transcription in the presence of cAMP. E. coli catabolite activator protein
   3939..4031    -  CDS            lacI (fragment): lac repressor; lacI; The lac repressor binds to the lac operator to inhibit transcription in E. coli. This inhibition can be relieved by adding lactose or isopropyl-β-D-thiogalactopyranoside (IPTG).
   4214..4802    -  rep_origin     ori: high-copy-number ColE1/pMB1/pBR322/pUC origin of replication
   4973..5833    -  CDS            AmpR: β-lactamase; bla; confers resistance to ampicillin, carbenicillin, and related antibiotics
   5834..5938    -  promoter       AmpR promoter: bla
   6033..6068    +  CDS            rop (fragment): Rop protein, which maintains plasmids at low copy number; rop
   6170..6269    +  misc_feature   bom (fragment): basis of mobility region from pBR322
   6275..32      -  CDS            lacZα (fragment) (across the origin): LacZα fragment of β-galactosidase; lacZ fragment
