[The description below was written by a language model from this plasmid's Addgene catalogue record and pLannotate feature annotations shown in this document.]
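Description:
pMIHP-12493 HAT.OLLAS.FLAG is an empty-backbone gammaretroviral transfer vector of 6,392 nt, built on p.MIHP. According to the record, p.MIHP is a derivative of p.MIGII in which the GFP reporter was replaced by histone-linked epitope tags. It is propagated in E. coli through a high-copy ColE1/pUC-type origin and selected with ampicillin via the β-lactamase gene and its native promoter. The short annotated fragments of TcR, lacI, lacZα, rop, bom and the lac promoter/operator region are non-functional remnants of earlier cloning vectors.

The retroviral cassette is bounded by 5' and 3' LTRs of murine embryonic stem cell virus. It contains the MESV Ψ packaging signal and a truncated, start-codon-deficient MMLV gag segment, which extends the packaging region so that the genomic RNA is encapsidated efficiently when viral proteins are supplied in trans. The 5' LTR drives transcription, and no separate internal promoter is annotated. Downstream of gag, an EMCV IRES directs translation of mouse histone H2B (H2bc3). A FLAG epitope fragment is detected shortly after this coding sequence. The HAT and OLLAS tags named in the catalogue were not picked up by the automated annotation and presumably lie in the unannotated stretch between the histone and FLAG.

No gene of interest is present. In MIG-type vectors a cargo is normally placed upstream of the IRES, although the record does not specify a cloning site there. The epitope-tagged histone apparently serves as a marker in place of GFP. The "Flow Code" purpose suggests that this particular tag combination acts as an antibody-detectable barcode for identifying transduced cells by flow cytometry, probably as one member of a combinatorial plasmid set.
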