Addgene plasmid #237605: pMIHP-12493 HAT.OLLAS.FLAG
Purpose: (Empty Backbone) HAT.OLLAS.FLAG Flow Code Plasmid
Depositing lab: Adrian Liston. Depositing organization: Babraham Institute.
Backbone
  Vector backbone: p.MIHP — made from p.MIGII with the GFP element being replaced with the histone epitopes
  Vector type: Retroviral
  Tag / fusion protein: HAT; OLLAS; FLAG
Growth in bacteria
  Bacterial resistance: Ampicillin, 100 μg/mL
  Growth temperature: 30°C
  Growth strain: NEB Stable
  Copy number: Unknown
Gene/Insert
  Gene/Insert name: None
Terms and licenses: Academic/Nonprofit Terms; Industry Terms: Not Available to Industry
How to cite: pMIHP-12493 HAT.OLLAS.FLAG was a gift from Adrian Liston (Addgene plasmid # 237605 ; http://n2t.net/addgene:237605 ; RRID:Addgene_237605)
